>Addgene plasmid #239718 | pKG2118_pGEEC512_pShip-EF1a-mRuby2-WPRE | addgene full sequence | sequence record 475947 | Addgene NGS Result
CGCTCGCTGACTGCAGGTGCCCGTGTCTCAAAATCTCTGATGTTACATTGCACAAGATAAAAATATATCA
TCATGAACAATAAAACTGTCTGCTTACATAAACAGTAATACAAGGGGTGTTATGAGCCATATTCAACGGG
AAACGTCGAGGCCGCGATTAAATTCCAACATGGATGCTGATTTATATGGGTATAAATGGGCTCGCGATAA
TGTCGGGCAATCAGGTGCGACAATCTATCGCTTGTATGGGAAGCCCGATGCGCCAGAGTTGTTTCTGAAA
CATGGCAAAGGTAGCGTTGCCAATGATGTTACAGATGAGATGGTCAGACTAAACTGGCTGACGGAATTTA
TGCCTCTTCCGACCATCAAGCATTTTATCCGTACTCCTGGTGATGCATGGTTACTCACCACTGCGATCCC
CGGAAAAACAGCATTCCAGGTATTAGAAGAATATCCTGATTCAGGTGAAAATATTGTTGATGCGCTGGCA
GTGTTCCTGCGCCGGTTGCATTCGATTCCTGTTTGTAATTGTCCTTTTAACAGCGATCGCGTATTTCGTC
TAGCTCAGGCGCAATCACGAATGAATAACGGTTTGGTTGATGCGAGTGATTTTGATGACGAGCGTAATGG
CTGGCCTGTTGAACAAGTCTGGAAAGAAATGCATAAACTTTTGCCATTCTCACCGGATTCAGTCGTCACT
CATGGTGATTTCTCACTTGATAACCTTATTTTTGACGAGGGGAAATTAATAGGTTGTATTGATGTTGGAC
GAGTCGGAATCGCAGACCGATACCAGGATCTTGCCATCCTATGGAACTGCCTCGGTGAGTTTTCTCCTTC
ATTACAGAAACGGCTTTTTCAAAAATATGGTATTGATAATCCTGATATGAATAAATTGCAGTTTCATTTG
ATGCTCGATGAGTTTTTCTAATCAGAATTGGTTAATTGGTTGTAACATTATTCAGATTGGGCCCCGTTCC
ACTGAGCGTCAGACCCCGTAGAAAAGATCAAAGGATCTTCTTGAGATCCTTTTTTTCTGCGCGTAATCTG
CTGCTTGCAAACAAAAAAACCACCGCTACCAGCGGTGGTTTGTTTGCCGGATCAAGAGCTACCAACTCTT
TTTCCGAAGGTAACTGGCTTCAGCAGAGCGCAGATACCAAATACTGTTCTTCTAGTGTAGCCGTAGTTAG
GCCACCACTTCAAGAACTCTGTAGCACCGCCTACATACCTCGCTCTGCTAATCCTGTTACCAGTGGCTGC
TGCCAGTGGCGATAAGTCGTGTCTTACCGGGTTGGACTCAAGACGATAGTTACCGGATAAGGCGCAGCGG
TCGGGCTGAACGGGGGGTTCGTGCACACAGCCCAGCTTGGAGCGAACGACCTACACCGAACTGAGATACC
TACAGCGTGAGCTATGAGAAAGCGCCACGCTTCCCGAAGGGAGAAAGGCGGACAGGTATCCGGTAAGCGG
CAGGGTCGGAACAGGAGAGCGCACGAGGGAGCTTCCAGGGGGAAACGCCTGGTATCTTTATAGTCCTGTC
GGGTTTCGCCACCTCTGACTTGAGCGTCGATTTTTGTGATGCTCGTCAGGGGGGCGGAGCCTATGGAAAA
ACGCCAGCAACGCGGCCTTTTTACGGTTCCTGGCCTTTTGCTGGCCTTTTGCTCACATGTTCTTTCCTGC
GTTATCCCCTGATTCTGTGGATAACCGTATTACCGCTAGCATGGATCTCGGGGACGTCTAACTACTAAGC
GAGAGTAGGGAACTGCCAGGCATCAAATAAAACGAAAGGCTCAGTCGGAAGACTGGGCCTTTCGTTTTAT
CTGTTGTTTGTCGGTGAACGCTCTCCTGAGTAGGACAAATCCGCCGGGAGCGGATTTGAACGTTGTGAAG
CAACGGCCCGGAGGGTGGCGGGCAGGACGCCCGCCATAAACTGCCAGGCATCAAACTAAGCAGAAGGCCA
TCCTGACGGATGGCCTTTTTGCGTTTCTACAAACTCTTCCTGTTAGTTAGTTACTTAAGCTCGGGCCCAC
CTGCAGTCTACTTACTGCTCCGGTGCCCGTCAGTGGGCAGAGCGCACATCGCCCACAGTCCCCGAGAAGT
TGGGGGGAGGGGTCGGCAATTGAACCGGTGCCTAGAGAAGGTGGCGCGGGGTAAACTGGGAAAGTGATGT
CGTGTACTGGCTCCGCCTTTTTCCCGAGGGTGGGGGAGAACCGTATATAAGTGCAGTAGTCGCCGTGAAC
GTTCTTTTTCGCAACGGGTTTGCCGCCAGAACACAGGTAAGTGCCGTGTGTGGTTCCCGCGGGCCTGGCC
TCTTTACGGGTTATGGCCCTTGCGTGCCTTGAATTACTTCCACGCCCCTGGCTGCAGTACGTGATTCTTG
ATCCCGAGCTTCGGGTTGGAAGTGGGTGGGAGAGTTCGAGGCCTTGCGCTTAAGGAGCCCCTTCGCCTCG
TGCTTGAGTTGAGGCCTGGCTTGGGCGCTGGGGCCGCCGCGTGCGAATCTGGTGGCACCTTCGCGCCTGT
CTCGCTGCTTTCGATAAGTCTCTAGCCATTTAAAATTTTTGATGACCTGCTGCGACGCTTTTTTTCTGGC
AAGATAGTCTTGTAAATGCGGGCCAAGATCTGCACACTGGTATTTCGGTTTTTGGGGCCGCGGGCGGCGA
CGGGGCCCGTGCGTCCCAGCGCACATGTTCGGCGAGGCGGGGCCTGCGAGCGCGGCCACCGAGAATCGGA
CGGGGGTAGTCTCAAGCTGGCCGGCCTGCTCTGGTGCCTGGCCTCGCGCCGCCGTGTATCGCCCCGCCCT
GGGCGGCAAGGCTGGCCCGGTCGGCACCAGTTGCGTGAGCGGAAAGATGGCCGCTTCCCGGCCCTGCTGC
AGGGAGCTCAAAATGGAGGACGCGGCGCTCGGGAGAGCGGGCGGGTGAGTCACCCACACAAAGGAAAAGG
GCCTTTCCGTCCTCAGCCGTCGCTTCATGTGACTCCACGGAGTACCGGGCGCCGTCCAGGCACCTCGATT
AGTTCTCGAGCTTTTGGAGTACGTCGTCTTTAGGTTGGGGGGAGGGGTTTTATGCGATGGAGTTTCCCCA
CACTGAGTGGGTGGAGACTGAAGTTAGGCCAGCTTGGCACTTGATGTAATTCTCCTTGGAATTTGCCCTT
TTTGAGTTTGGATCTTGGTTCATTCTCAAGCCTCAGACAGTGGTTCAAAGTTTTTTTCTTCCATTTCAGG
TGTCGTGAGAATGGCCACCATGGTGTCTAAGGGCGAAGAGCTGATCAAGGAAAATATGCGTATGAAGGTG
GTCATGGAAGGTTCGGTCAACGGCCACCAATTCAAATGCACAGGTGAAGGAGAAGGCAATCCGTACATGG
GAACTCAAACCATGAGGATCAAAGTCATCGAGGGAGGACCCCTGCCATTTGCCTTTGACATTCTTGCCAC
GTCGTTCATGTATGGCAGCCGTACTTTTATCAAGTACCCGAAAGGCATTCCTGATTTCTTTAAACAGTCC
TTTCCTGAGGGTTTTACTTGGGAAAGAGTTACGAGATACGAAGATGGTGGAGTCGTCACCGTCATGCAGG
ACACCAGCCTTGAGGATGGCTGTCTCGTTTACCACGTCCAAGTCAGAGGGGTAAACTTTCCCTCCAATGG
TCCCGTGATGCAGAAGAAGACCAAGGGTTGGGAGCCTAATACAGAGATGATGTATCCAGCAGATGGTGGT
CTGAGGGGATACACTCATATGGCACTGAAAGTTGATGGTGGTGGCCATCTGTCTTGCTCTTTCGTAACAA
CTTACAGGTCAAAAAAGACCGTCGGGAACATCAAGATGCCCGGTATCCATGCCGTTGATCACCGCCTGGA
AAGGTTAGAGGAAAGTGACAATGAAATGTTCGTAGTACAACGCGAACACGCAGTTGCCAAGTTCGCCGGG
CTTGGTGGTGGGATGGACGAGCTGTACAAGTAACAACGCCGATAATCAACCTCTGGATTACAAAATTTGT
GAAAGATTGACTGGTATTCTTAACTATGTTGCTCCTTTTACGCTATGTGGATACGCTGCTTTAATGCCTT
TGTATCATGCTATTGCTTCCCGTATGGCTTTCATTTTCTCCTCCTTGTATAAATCCTGGTTGCTGTCTCT
TTATGAGGAGTTGTGGCCCGTTGTCAGGCAACGTGGCGTGGTGTGCACTGTGTTTGCTGACGCAACCCCC
ACTGGTTGGGGCATTGCCACCACCTGTCAGCTCCTTTCCGGGACTTTCGCTTTCCCCCTCCCTATTGCCA
CGGCGGAACTCATCGCCGCCTGCCTTGCCCGCTGCTGGACAGGGGCTCGGCTGTTGGGCACTGACAATTC
CGTGGTGTTGTCGGGGAAATCATCGTCCTTTCCTTGGCTGCTCGCCTGTGTTGCCACCTGGATTCTGCGC
GGGACGTCCTTCTGCTACGTCCCTTCGGCCCTCAATCCAGCGGACCTTCCTTCCCGCGGCCTGCTGCCGG
CTCTGCGGCCTCTTCCGCGTCTTCGCCTTCGCCCTCAGACGAGTCGGATCTCCCTTTGGGCCGCCTCCCC
GC
Features (pLannotate 1.2.2; 9 found; start..end, strand, type, name):
    122..931     +  CDS            KanR: aminoglycoside phosphotransferase; aph(3')-Ia; confers resistance to kanamycin in bacteria or G418 (Geneticin®) in eukaryotes
   1021..1609    +  rep_origin     ori: high-copy-number ColE1/pMB1/pBR322/pUC origin of replication
   1777..1820    -  terminator     rrnB T1 terminator: Escherichia coli rrnB; transcription terminator T1 from the E. coli rrnB gene
   1952..1979    +  terminator     rrnB T2 terminator: transcription terminator T2 from the E. coli rrnB gene
   2065..2276    +  promoter       EF-1α core promoter: core promoter for human elongation factor EF-1α
   2277..2390    +  intron         EF-1α intron A (fragment): intron upstream of the start codon of human EF-1α
   3016..3219    +  intron         EF-1α intron A: truncated intron upstream of the start codon of human EF-1α
   3240..3950    +  CDS            mRuby2: mRuby2 is a basic (constitutively fluorescent) red fluorescent protein published in 2012, derived from Entacmaea quadricolor. It has moderate acid sensitivity.
   3964..4552    +  misc_feature   WPRE: woodchuck hepatitis virus posttranscriptional regulatory element
