[The description below was written by a language model from this plasmid's Addgene catalogue record and pLannotate feature annotations shown in this document.]
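Description:
pKG2118_pGEEC512_pShip-EF1a-mRuby2-WPRE is a compact (about 4.6 kb) synthetic-biology plasmid built on the pShip backbone and assembled by Golden Gate cloning. It carries a single mammalian expression unit for the red fluorescent protein mRuby2. In bacteria it is maintained by a high-copy ColE1/pUC-type origin and selected with kanamycin through an aph(3')-Ia aminoglycoside phosphotransferase gene. Two E. coli rrnB terminators (T1 and T2) lie between the bacterial maintenance region and the expression cassette, an arrangement that typically insulates the insert from read-through transcription originating in the backbone.

The payload is driven by the human EF-1α promoter. The annotation picks up the core promoter followed by segments of EF-1α intron A, which suggests the intron-containing form of this strong constitutive promoter, although the central part of the intron region is not annotated. Immediately downstream is the mRuby2 coding sequence, a constitutively fluorescent red protein derived from the sea anemone Entacmaea quadricolor. It is followed by a WPRE, the woodchuck hepatitis virus posttranscriptional regulatory element, which serves here as the 3' UTR and generally raises transcript stability and expression. The feature table does not annotate a polyadenylation signal, and it shows no viral packaging elements, recombinase sites, epitope tags or dedicated mammalian selection cassette. This points to delivery by transfection rather than viral transduction, though the record does not state the delivery route.

The stated purpose is simply to express mRuby2 from the EF1a promoter with a WPRE 3' UTR. The associated work profiles how transcriptional and translational regulation of transgenes are coupled, so this construct most likely represents one promoter and 3' UTR combination within a comparative set of reporter plasmids.
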