Addgene plasmid #239718: pKG2118_pGEEC512_pShip-EF1a-mRuby2-WPRE
Purpose: Plasmid expressing mRuby2 with the EF1a promoter and WPRE 3' UTR
Depositing lab: Kate Galloway. Depositing organization: Massachusetts Institute of Technology. Publication: High-resolution profiling reveals coupled transcriptional and translational regulation of transgenes. Peterman EL, Ploessl DS, Love KS, Sanabria V, Daniels RF, Johnstone CP, Godavarti DR, Kabaria SR, Oakes CG, Pai AA, Galloway KE. Nucleic Acids Research, Volume 53, Issue 11, 24 June 2025, gkaf528 10.1093/nar/gkaf528 PubMed 39651241.
Backbone
  Vector backbone: pShip
  Vector type: Synthetic Biology
Growth in bacteria
  Bacterial resistance: Kanamycin, 50 μg/mL
  Growth temperature: 30°C
  Growth strain: NEB Stable
  Copy number: High Copy
Gene/Insert
  Gene/Insert name: mRuby2
  Species: Entacmaea quadricolor
  Cloning method: Golden Gate
Terms and licenses: Academic/Nonprofit Terms; Industry Terms: Not Available to Industry
Depositor comments: Please visit https://doi.org/10.1101/2024.11.26.625483 for bioRxiv preprint.
How to cite: pKG2118_pGEEC512_pShip-EF1a-mRuby2-WPRE was a gift from Kate Galloway (Addgene plasmid # 239718 ; http://n2t.net/addgene:239718 ; RRID:Addgene_239718)
